LOCUS       Exported 929 bp ds-DNA linear SYN 29-JUN-2021
DEFINITION  synthetic linear DNA
ACCESSION   .
VERSION     .
KEYWORDS    CBFRE (mt) EGFP
SOURCE      synthetic DNA construct
  ORGANISM  synthetic DNA construct
REFERENCE   1 (bases 1 to 929)
  AUTHORS   Mizutani K, Yoon K, Dang L, Tokunaga A, Gaiano N
  TITLE     Differential Notch signalling distinguishes neural stem cells from
            intermediate progenitors.
  JOURNAL   Nature. 2007 Sep 20. 449(7160):351-5.
  PUBMED    17721509
REFERENCE   2 (bases 1 to 929)
  AUTHORS   .
  TITLE     Direct Submission
  JOURNAL   Exported Jun 29, 2021 from SnapGene Server 1.1.58
            http://www.snapgene.com
FEATURES             Location/Qualifiers
     source          1..929
                     /organism="synthetic DNA construct"
                     /mol_type="other DNA"
     regulatory      19..28
                     /regulatory_class="other"
                     /note="vertebrate consensus sequence for strong initiation
                     of translation (Kozak, 1987)"
     promoter        complement(50..246)
                     /label=SV40 promoter
                     /note="SV40 early promoter"
     rep_origin      64..199
                     /label=SV40 ori
                     /note="SV40 origin of replication"
     primer_bind     complement(118..137)
                     /label=SV40pro-F
                     /note="SV40 promoter/origin, forward primer"
     primer_bind     complement(458..474)
                     /label=KS primer
                     /note="common sequencing primer, one of multiple similar
                     variants"
     primer_bind     complement(459..475)
                     /label=pBluescriptKS
                     /note="For pBluescript vector"
     misc_signal     689..839
                     /label=Ad5 Psi
                     /note="packaging signal for adenovirus serotype 5"
ORIGIN
        1 gctcctcgcc cttgctcacc atggtggcga ccggtggatc ccccagcttt ttgcaaaagc
       61 ctaggcctcc aaaaaagcct cctcactact tctggaatag ctcagaggcc gaggcggcct
      121 cggcctctgc ataaataaaa aaaattagtc agccatgggg cggagaatgg gcggaactgg
      181 gcggagttag gggcgggatg ggcggagtta ggggcgggac tatggttgct gactaattga
      241 gatgcagatc cataaatttt ttccaagccc gtgtttacac cagatccata aattttttcc
      301 aagcccgtgt ttacaccaga tccataaatt ttttccaagc ccgtgtttac accagatcca
      361 taaatttttt ccaagcccgt gtttacacca gatctcgagc tagcacgcgt aagagctcgg
      421 tacctcccgg gctgcaggaa ttcgatatca agcttatcga taccgtcgac ctcgagtccc
      481 ggtgtcggag cggctcggag gagaaaactc tactcgctgg cactcaagag tggcctcttg
      541 aggaactcac cgggtataaa tacactacac gtcagctgac tataataata aaacgccaac
      601 tttgacccgg aacgcggaaa acacctgaga aaaacacctg ggcgagtctc cacgtaaacg
      661 gtcaaagtcc ccgcggccct agacaaatat tacgcgctat gagtaacaca aaattattca
      721 gatttcactt cctcttattc agttttcccg cgaaaatggc caaatcttac tcggttacgc
      781 ccaaatttac tacaacatcc gcctaaaacc gcgcgaaaat tgtcacttcc tgtgtacacc
      841 ggcgcacacc aaaaacgtca cttttgccac atccgtcgct tacatgtgtt ccgccacact
      901 tgcaacatca cacttccgcc acactacta
//
