[The description below was written by a language model from this plasmid's Addgene catalogue record and the feature table of its GenBank file.]
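Description:
CBFRE (mt) EGFP is a mammalian reporter plasmid, also classified as adenoviral. It serves as the mutant, binding-deficient counterpart of the CBFRE-EGFP Notch/CBF1 activity reporter on which it is built. The regulatory cassette consists of four copies of a CBF1-binding element derived from Epstein-Barr virus, placed upstream of the basal SV40 promoter, which in turn drives EGFP. In this version each CBF1 site carries a mutation, so the element would no longer be expected to recruit CBF1 (the DNA-binding effector of canonical Notch signalling). Any EGFP signal would therefore reflect basal or non-specific promoter activity rather than CBF1-dependent transcription. This makes the plasmid a natural specificity control alongside the wild-type reporter, which in the associated work was used to distinguish Notch signalling states in neural stem cells and intermediate progenitors. The plasmid is maintained in E. coli at high copy number under ampicillin selection.

The available sequence record is a partial read of 929 bp, not the whole plasmid, so it does not annotate the EGFP coding sequence, the CBF1 elements, the bacterial origin or the resistance gene. It does show a Kozak consensus, the SV40 early promoter with its embedded SV40 origin (annotated on the reverse strand, which suggests the read runs backwards out of the reporter cassette), and pBluescript-type KS primer sites. It also shows the adenovirus serotype 5 Psi packaging signal. The Psi signal is consistent with the adenoviral classification and suggests an adenoviral shuttle-type backbone. The record does not describe other adenoviral elements, such as ITRs or homology arms, or how virus would be produced from it.
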