Addgene plasmid #26870: CBFRE (mt) EGFP
Depositing lab: Nicholas Gaiano. Depositing organization: Johns Hopkins University and School of Medicine. Publication: Differential Notch signalling distinguishes neural stem cells from intermediate progenitors. Mizutani K, Yoon K, Dang L, Tokunaga A, Gaiano N. Nature. 2007 Sep 20. 449(7160):351-5. 10.1038/nature06090 PubMed 17721509.
Backbone
  Vector backbone: CBFRE-EGFP
  Backbone manufacturer: Gaiano Lab
  Vector type: Mammalian Expression, Adenoviral
Growth in bacteria
  Bacterial resistance: Ampicillin, 100 μg/mL
  Growth temperature: 37°C
  Growth strain: DH5alpha
  Copy number: High Copy
Gene/Insert
  Gene/Insert name: CBFRE (alt name: CBF1-responsive element)
  Mutation: The mutated CBF1 binding site: GATCTGGTGTAAA CACGGGCTTGGAAAAAATTTATG
  Tag / fusion protein: EGFP (C terminal on backbone)
  Cloning method: Restriction Enzyme
  Sequencing primers: 5′ SV40pro-F; 3′ EGFP-N
Terms and licenses: Academic/Nonprofit Terms; Industry Terms: Not Available to Industry
Depositor comments: CBFRE: four (mutated) CBF1-binding elements from EBV (see Hsieh MCB 1996, 16:952) and the basal simian virus 40 (SV40) promoter upstream of EGFP. The sequence of the mutated CBF1 binding element is (GATCTGGTGTAAA CACGGGCTTGGAAAAAATTTATG).
How to cite: CBFRE (mt) EGFP was a gift from Nicholas Gaiano (Addgene plasmid # 26870 ; http://n2t.net/addgene:26870 ; RRID:Addgene_26870)
